Addgene plasmid #186847: pTRE3G-chimpanzee cGASdeltaN-GFP
Purpose: Doxycycline-dependent expression of chimpanzee cGAS gene in mammalian cells by retroviral transduction
Depositing lab: Jonathan Kagan. Depositing organization: Boston Children's Hospital. Publication: Species-specific self-DNA detection mechanisms by mammalian cyclic GMP-AMP synthases. Mosallanejad K, Kennedy SN, Bahleda KM, Slavik KM, Zhou W, Govande AA, Hancks DC, Kranzusch PJ, Kagan JC. Sci Immunol. 2023 Jan 20;8(79):eabp9765. doi: 10.1126/sciimmunol.abp9765. Epub 2023 Jan 20. PubMed 36662885.
Backbone
  Vector backbone: pRetroX-TRE3G Vector
  Backbone manufacturer: Takara Bio
  Backbone size w/o insert (bp): 6600
  Vector type: Retroviral
  Selectable markers: Puromycin
Growth in bacteria
  Bacterial resistance: Ampicillin, 100 μg/mL
  Growth temperature: 37°C
  Growth strain: NEB Stable
  Copy number: High Copy
Gene/Insert
  Gene/Insert name: Chimpanzee cGAS truncation mutant (160-520 a.a.) with C-terminal GFP tag (alt names: cGAS; cGASdeltaN)
  Species: Synthetic; Pan troglodytes
  Insert size (bp): 2292
  Mutation: N-terminal truncation
  Entrez Gene: CGAS (a.k.a. CK820_G0000974, MB21D1)
  Promoter: TRE3G
  Tag / fusion protein: GFP (C terminal on insert)
  Cloning method: Ligation Independent Cloning
  Sequencing primers: 5′ pCEP_Fw (agagctcgtttagtgaaccg); 3′ MSCV_Rv (cagcggggctgctaaagcgcatgc)
Terms and licenses: Academic/Nonprofit Terms; Industry Terms: Not Available to Industry
Depositor comments: Contains Kozak sequence (gccacc) before start codon. Glycine-Serine linker is inserted between cGAS and GFP. Please visit https://www.biorxiv.org/content/10.1101/2022.03.09.483681v2 for bioRxiv preprint.
How to cite: pTRE3G-chimpanzee cGASdeltaN-GFP was a gift from Jonathan Kagan (Addgene plasmid # 186847 ; http://n2t.net/addgene:186847 ; RRID:Addgene_186847)
