[The description below was written by a language model from this plasmid's Addgene catalogue record and pLannotate feature annotations shown in this document.]
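Description:
pTRE3G-chimpanzee cGASdeltaN-GFP is a self-inactivating gammaretroviral transfer plasmid built on the pRetroX-TRE3G backbone, designed for doxycycline-dependent expression of a truncated chimpanzee cGAS in mammalian cells after retroviral transduction. In bacteria it is maintained through a high-copy ColE1/pUC-type origin and an ampicillin resistance gene. The viral portion begins with a CMV enhancer/promoter fused to a truncated 5' LTR, which drives production of the genomic RNA in packaging cells. This is followed by a packaging signal, a truncated gag segment lacking its start codon, and a ΔU3 3' LTR that leaves the integrated provirus without LTR promoter activity, so transcription depends on the internal promoters.

The payload sits behind the TRE3GV promoter, a third-generation Tet-responsive promoter adapted for viral vectors that requires the Tet-On 3G transactivator. The transactivator is not encoded here and must be supplied separately. The open reading frame, preceded by a Kozak sequence, encodes Pan troglodytes cGAS lacking its N-terminal region (residues 160–520) joined through a glycine-serine linker to a C-terminal EGFP. The automated annotation labels this segment as a fragment of human CGAS, reflecting homology matching rather than the recorded species. Downstream, a mouse PGK promoter drives puromycin N-acetyltransferase for selection of transduced cells. An SV40 promoter and fragments of rop, bom and env are also annotated in the backbone.

The construct allows inducible, fluorescently trackable expression of the cGAS catalytic portion. According to the associated study, it was used to compare species-specific self-DNA detection mechanisms among mammalian cGAS enzymes.
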