Features (pLannotate 1.2.2; 19 found; start..end, strand, type, name):
    332..535     +  promoter       CMV promoter: human cytomegalovirus (CMV) immediate early promoter
    536..711     +  LTR            5' LTR (truncated): truncated long terminal repeat from Moloney murine sarcoma virus
    833..1107    +  misc_feature   MESV Ψ (fragment): packaging signal of murine embryonic stem cell virus
   1174..1590    +  CDS            gag (truncated): truncated Moloney murine leukemia virus (MMLV) gag gene lacking the start codon
   1630..1979    +  promoter       TRE3GV promoter: 3rd-generation Tet-responsive promoter that can be activated by binding of Tet-On® 3G, optimized for retroviral and lentiviral vectors
   1995..3077    +  CDS            CGAS (fragment): CGAS_HUMAN - Also known as C6orf150 From Homo sapiens (Human).
   3093..3809    +  CDS            EGFP: the original enhanced GFP (Yang et al., 1996) mammalian codon-optimized
   3840..4339    +  promoter       PGK promoter: mouse phosphoglycerate kinase 1 promoter
   4360..4959    +  CDS            PuroR: puromycin N-acetyltransferase; pac from Streptomyces alboniger; confers resistance to puromycin
   5026..5098    +  CDS            env (fragment): murine leukemia virus gPr80 envelope polyprotein precursor; env; proteolytically cleaved into gp70SU and p15TM subunits
   5140..5565    +  LTR            3' LTR (ΔU3): self-inactivating 3' long terminal repeat (LTR) from Moloney murine leukemia virus
   5634..5674    +  CDS            rop (fragment): Rop protein, which maintains plasmids at low copy number; rop
   5776..5814    +  misc_feature   bom (fragment): basis of mobility region from pBR322
   5831..6160    +  promoter       SV40 promoter: SV40 enhancer and early promoter
   6166..6267    +  misc_feature   bom (fragment): basis of mobility region from pBR322
   6453..7041    -  rep_origin     ori: high-copy-number ColE1/pMB1/pBR322/pUC origin of replication
   7212..8072    -  CDS            AmpR: β-lactamase; bla; confers resistance to ampicillin, carbenicillin, and related antibiotics
   8073..8177    -  promoter       AmpR promoter: bla
   8363..331     +  enhancer       CMV enhancer (across the origin): human cytomegalovirus immediate early enhancer
>Addgene plasmid #186847 | pTRE3G-chimpanzee cGASdeltaN-GFP | addgene full sequence | sequence record 366036 | Addgene NGS Result
AGTTCATAGCCCATATATGGAGTTCCGCGTTACATAACTTACGGTAAATGGCCCGCCTGGCTGACCGCCC
AACGACCCCCGCCCATTGACGTCAATAATGACGTATGTTCCCATAGTAACGCCAATAGGGACTTTCCATT
GACGTCAATGGGTGGAGTATTTACGGTAAACTGCCCACTTGGCAGTACATCAAGTGTATCATATGCCAAG
TACGCCCCCTATTGACGTCAATGACGGTAAATGGCCCGCCTGGCATTATGCCCAGTACATGACCTTATGG
GACTTTCCTACTTGGCAGTACATCTACGTATTAGTCATCGCTATTACCATGGTGATGCGGTTTTGGCAGT
ACATCAATGGGCGTGGATAGCGGTTTGACTCACGGGGATTTCCAAGTCTCCACCCCATTGACGTCAATGG
GAGTTTGTTTTGGCACCAAAATCAACGGGACTTTCCAAAATGTCGTAACAACTCCGCCCCATTGACGCAA
ATGGGCGGTAGGCGTGTACGGTGGGAGGTCTATATAAGCAGAGCTCAATAAAAGAGCCCACAACCCCTCA
CTCGGCGCGCCAGTCTTCCGATAGACTGCGTCGCCCGGGTACCCGTATTCCCAATAAAGCCTCTTGCTGT
TTGCATCCGAATCGTGGTCTCGCTGTTCCTTGGGAGGGTCTCCTCTGAGTGATTGACTACCCACGACGGG
GGTCTTTCATTTGGGGGCTCGTCCGGGATTTGGAGACCCCTGCCCAGGGACCACCGACCCACCACCGGGA
GGTAAGCTGGCCAGCAACTTATCTGTGTCTGTCCGATTGTCTAGTGTCTATGTTTGATGTTATGCGCCTG
CGTCTGTACTAGTTAGCTAACTAGCTCTGTATCTGGCGGACCCGTGGTGGAACTGACGAGTTCTGAACAC
CCGGCCGCAACCCTGGGAGACGTCCCAGGGACTTTGGGGGCCGTTTTTGTGGCCCGACCTGAGGAAGGGA
GTCGATGTGGAATCCGACCCCGTCAGGATATGTGGTTCTGGTAGGAGACGAGAACCTAAAACAGTTCCCG
CCTCCGTCTGAATTTTTGCTTTCGGTTTGGAACCGAAGCCGCGCGTCTTGTCTGCTGCAGCGCTGCAGCA
TCGTTCTGTGTTGTCTCTGTCTGACTGTGTTTCTGTATTTGTCTGAAAATTAGGGCCAGACTGTTACCAC
TCCCTTAAGTTTGACCTTAGGTCACTGGAAAGATGTCGAGCGGATCGCTCACAACCAGTCGGTAGATGTC
AAGAAGAGACGTTGGGTTACCTTCTGCTCTGCAGAATGGCCAACCTTTAACGTCGGATGGCCGCGAGACG
GCACCTTTAACCGAGACCTCATCACCCAGGTTAAGATCAAGGTCTTTTCACCTGGCCCGCATGGACACCC
AGACCAGGTCCCCTACATCGTGACCTGGGAAGCCTTGGCTTTTGACCCCCCTCCCTGGGTCAAGCCCTTT
GTACACCCTAAGCCTCCGCCTCCTCTTCCTCCATCCGCCCCGTCTCTCCCCCTTGAACCTCCTCGTTCGA
CCCCGCCTCGATCCTCCCTTTATCCAGCCCTCACTCCTTCTCTAGGCGCCGGAATTGAAGATCTCGATGA
GGCCCTTTCGTCTTCACTCGAGTTTACTCCCTATCAGTGATAGAGAACGTATGAAGAGTTTACTCCCTAT
CAGTGATAGAGAACGTATGCAGACTTTACTCCCTATCAGTGATAGAGAACGTATAAGGAGTTTACTCCCT
ATCAGTGATAGAGAACGTATGACCAGTTTACTCCCTATCAGTGATAGAGAACGTATCTACAGTTTACTCC
CTATCAGTGATAGAGAACGTATATCCAGTTTACTCCCTATCAGTGATAGAGAACGTATGTCGAGGTAGGC
GTGTACGGTGGGCGCCTATAAAAGCAGAGCTCGTTTAGTGAACCGTCAGATCGCCTGGAGCAATTCCACA
ACACTTTTGTCTTATACTTGGATCCGCCACCATGCCTGGGGCCTCGAAGCTCCGGGCGGTTTTGGAGAAG
TTGAAGCTCAGCCGCGATGATATCTCCACGGCGGCGGGGATGGTGAAAGGGGTTGTGGACCACCTGCTGC
TCAGACTGAAGTGCGACTCCGCGTTCAGAGGCGTCGGGCTGCTGAACACCGGGAGCTACTATGAGCACGT
GAAGATTTCTGCACCTAATGAATTTGATGTCATGTTTAAACTGGAAGTCCCCAGAATCCAACTAGAAGAA
TATTCCAACACTCGTGCATATTACTTTGTGAAATTTAAAAGAAATCCGAAAGAAAATCCTCTGAGTCAGT
TTTTAGAAGGTGAAATATTATCAGCTTCTAAGATGCTGTCAAAGTTTAGGAAAATCATTAAGGAAGAAAT
TAACAACATTAAAGATGTCATCATGAAGAGGAAAAGAGGAGGGAGCCCTGCTGTAACACTTCTTATTAGT
GAAAAAATATCTGTGGATATAACCCTGGCTTTGGAATCAAAAAGTAGCTGGCCTGCTAGCACCCAAGAAG
GCCTGCGCATTCAAAACTGGCTTTCAGCAAAAGTTAGGAAGCAACTAAGACTAAAGCCATTTTACCTTGT
ACCCAAGCATGCAAAGGAAGGAAATGGTTTCCAAGAAGAAACATGGCGGCTATCCTTCTCTCACATCGAA
AAGGAAATTTTGAACAATCATGGAAAATCTAAAACGTGCTGTGAAATCAAAGAAGCGAAATGTTGCAGGA
AAGATTGTTTAAAACTAATGAAATACCTTTTAGAACAGCTGAAAGAAAAGTTTAAAGACAAAAAACATCT
GGATAAATTCTCTTCTTATCATGTGAAAACTGCCTTCTTTCACGTATGTACCGAGAACCCTCAAGACAGT
CAGTGGGACCGCAAAGACCTGGGCCTCTGCTTTGATAACTGCGTGACATACTTTCTTCAGTGCCTCAGGA
TAGAAAAACTTGAGAATTATTTTATTCCTGAATTTAATCTATTCTCTAGCGACTTAATTGACAAAAGAAG
TAAAGAATTTCTGACAAAGCAAATTGAATATGAAAGAAACAATGAGTTTCCAGTTTTTGATGAATTTGGT
GGCGGAGGTAGTGTGAGCAAGGGCGAGGAGCTGTTCACCGGGGTGGTGCCCATCCTGGTCGAGCTGGACG
GCGACGTAAACGGCCACAAGTTCAGCGTGTCCGGCGAGGGCGAGGGCGATGCCACCTACGGCAAGCTGAC
CCTGAAGTTCATCTGCACCACCGGCAAGCTGCCCGTGCCCTGGCCCACCCTCGTGACCACCCTGACCTAC
GGCGTGCAGTGCTTCAGCCGCTACCCCGACCACATGAAGCAGCACGACTTCTTCAAGTCCGCCATGCCCG
AAGGCTACGTCCAGGAGCGCACCATCTTCTTCAAGGACGACGGCAACTACAAGACCCGCGCCGAGGTGAA
GTTCGAGGGCGACACCCTGGTGAACCGCATCGAGCTGAAGGGCATCGACTTCAAGGAGGACGGCAACATC
CTGGGGCACAAGCTGGAGTACAACTACAACAGCCACAACGTCTATATCATGGCCGACAAGCAGAAGAACG
GCATCAAGGTGAACTTCAAGATCCGCCACAACATCGAGGACGGCAGCGTGCAGCTCGCCGACCACTACCA
GCAGAACACCCCCATCGGCGACGGCCCCGTGCTGCTGCCCGACAACCACTACCTGAGCACCCAGTCCGCC
CTGAGCAAAGACCCCAACGAGAAGCGCGATCACATGGTCCTGCTGGAGTTCGTGACCGCCGCCGGGATCA
CTCTCGGCATGGACGAGCTGTACAAGTAAGCGGCCGCGCCGGCGGGCCCGAATTCTACCGGGTAGGGGAG
GCGCTTTTCCCAAGGCAGTCTGGAGCATGCGCTTTAGCAGCCCCGCTGGGCACTTGGCGCTACACAAGTG
GCCTCTGGCCTCGCACACATTCCACATCCACCGGTAGGCGCCAACCGGCTCCGTTCTTTGGTGGCCCCTT
CGCGCCACCTTCTACTCCTCCCCTAGTCAGGAAGTTCCCCCCCGCCCCGCAGCTCGCGTCGTGCAGGACG
TGACAAATGGAAGTAGCACGTCTCACTAGTCTCGTGCAGATGGACAGCACCGCTGAGCAATGGAAGCGGG
TAGGCCTTTGGGGCAGCGGCCAATAGCAGCTTTGCTCCTTCGCTTTCTGGGCTCAGAGGCTGGGAAGGGG
TGGGTCCGGGGGNNNGCTCNNNGGCGGGCTCAGGGGCGGGGCGGGCGCCCGAAGGTCCTCCGGAGGCCCG
GCATTCTGCACGCTTCAAAAGCGCACGTCTGCCGCGCTGTTCTCCTCTTCCTCATCTCCGGGCCTTTCGA
CCTGCAGCCCAAGCTTACCATGACCGAGTACAAGCCCACGGTGCGCCTCGCCACCCGCGACGACGTCCCC
AGGGCCGTACGCACCCTCGCCGCCGCGTTCGCCGACTACCCCGCCACGCGCCACACCGTCGATCCGGACC
GCCACATCGAGCGGGTCACCGAGCTGCAAGAACTCTTCCTCACGCGCGTCGGGCTCGACATCGGCAAGGT
GTGGGTCGCGGACGACGGCGCCGCGGTGGCGGTCTGGACCACGCCGGAGAGCGTCGAAGCGGGGGCGGTG
TTCGCCGAGATCGGCCCGCGCATGGCCGAGTTGAGCGGTTCCCGGCTGGCCGCGCAGCAACAGATGGAAG
GCCTCCTGGCGCCGCACCGGCCCAAGGAGCCCGCGTGGTTCCTGGCCACCGTCGGCGTCTCGCCCGACCA
CCAGGGCAAGGGTCTGGGCAGCGCCGTCGTGCTCCCCGGAGTGGAGGCGGCCGAGCGCGCCGGGGTGCCC
GCCTTCCTGGAGACCTCCGCGCCCCGCAACCTCCCCTTCTACGAGCGGCTCGGCTTCACCGTCACCGCCG
ACGTCGAGGTGCCCGAAGGACCGCGCACCTGGTGCATGACCCGCAAGCCCGGTGCCTGACGCCCGCCCCA
CGACCCGCAGCGCCCGACCGAAAGGAGCGCACGACCCCATGCATCGGCGTCTCGAGATATCAGTGGTCCA
GGCTCTAGTTTTGACTCAACAATATCACCAGCTGAAGCCTATAGAGTACGAGCCATAGATAAAATAAAAG
ATTTTATTTAGTCTCCAGAAAAAGGGGGGAATGAAAGACCCCACCTGTAGGTTTGGCAAGCTAGCTTAAG
TAACGCCATTTTGCAAGGCATGGAAAAATACATAACTGAGAATAGAGAAGTTCAGATCAAGGTCAGGAAC
AGATGGAACAGGGTCGACCCTAGAGAACCATCAGATGTTTCCAGGGTGCCCCAAGGACCTGAAATGACCC
TGTGCCTTATTTGAACTAACCAATCAGTTCGCTTCTCGCTTCTGTTCGCGCGCTTCTGCTCCCCGAGCTC
AATAAAAGAGCCCACAACCCCTCACTCGGGGCGCCAGTCCTCCGATTGACTGAGTCGCCCGGGTACCCGT
GTATCCAATAAACCCTCTTGCAGTTGCATCCGACTTGTGGTCTCGCTGTTCCTTGGGAGGGTCTCCTCTG
AGTGATTGACTACCCGTCAGCGGGGGTCTTTCATTTGGGGGCTCGTCCGGGATCGGGAGACCCCTGCCCA
GGGACCACCGACCCACCACCGGGAGGTAAGCTGGCTGCCTCGCGCGTTTCGGTGATGACGGTGAAAACCT
CTGACACATGCAGCTCCCGGAGACGGTCACAGCTTGTCTGTAAGCGGATGCCGGGAGCAGACAAGCCCGT
CAGGGCGCGTCAGCGGGTGTTGGCGGGTGTCGGGGCGCAGCCATGACCCAGTCACGTAGCGATAGCGGAG
TGTAGATCCGGCTGTGGAATGTGTGTCAGTTAGGGTGTGGAAAGTCCCCAGGCTCCCCAGCAGGCAGAAG
TATGCAAAGCATGCATCTCAATTAGTCAGCAACCAGGTGTGGAAAGTCCCCAGGCTCCCCAGCAGGCAGA
AGTATGCAAAGCATGCATCTCAATTAGTCAGCAACCATAGTCCCGCCCCTAACTCCGCCCATCCCGCCCC
TAACTCCGCCCAGTTCCGCCCATTCTCCGCCCCATGGCTGACTAATTTTTTTTATTTATGCAGAGGCCGA
GGCCGCCTCGGCCTCTGAGCTATTCCAGAAGTAGTGAGGAGGCTTTTTTGGAGGCCTAGGCTTTTGCAAA
AAGCTTACTGGCTTAACTATGCGGCATCAGAGCAGATTGTACTGAGAGTGCACCATATGCGGTGTGAAAT
ACCGCACAGATGCGTAAGGAGAAAATACCGCATCAGGCGCTCTTCCGCTTCCTCGCTCACTGACTCGCTG
CGCTCGGTCGTTCGGCTGCGGCGAGCGGTATCAGCTCACTCAAAGGCGGTAATACGGTTATCCACAGAAT
CAGGGGATAACGCAGGAAAGAACATGTGAGCAAAAGGCCAGCAAAAGGCCAGGAACCGTAAAAAGGCCGC
GTTGCTGGCGTTTTTCCATAGGCTCCGCCCCCCTGACGAGCATCACAAAAATCGACGCTCAAGTCAGAGG
TGGCGAAACCCGACAGGACTATAAAGATACCAGGCGTTTCCCCCTGGAAGCTCCCTCGTGCGCTCTCCTG
TTCCGACCCTGCCGCTTACCGGATACCTGTCCGCCTTTCTCCCTTCGGGAAGCGTGGCGCTTTCTCATAG
CTCACGCTGTAGGTATCTCAGTTCGGTGTAGGTCGTTCGCTCCAAGCTGGGCTGTGTGCACGAACCCCCC
GTTCAGCCCGACCGCTGCGCCTTATCCGGTAACTATCGTCTTGAGTCCAACCCGGTAAGACACGACTTAT
CGCCACTGGCAGCAGCCACTGGTAACAGGATTAGCAGAGCGAGGTATGTAGGCGGTGCTACAGAGTTCTT
GAAGTGGTGGCCTAACTACGGCTACACTAGAAGGACAGTATTTGGTATCTGCGCTCTGCTGAAGCCAGTT
ACCTTCGGAAAAAGAGTTGGTAGCTCTTGATCCGGCAAACAAACCACCGCTGGTAGCGGTGGTTTTTTTG
TTTGCAAGCAGCAGATTACGCGCAGAAAAAAAGGATCTCAAGAAGATCCTTTGATCTTTTCTACGGGGTC
TGACGCTCAGTGGAACGAAAACTCACGTTAAGGGATTTTGGTCATGAGATTATCAAAAAGGATCTTCACC
TAGATCCTTTTAAATTAAAAATGAAGTTTTAAATCAATCTAAAGTATATATGAGTAAACTTGGTCTGACA
GTTACCAATGCTTAATCAGTGAGGCACCTATCTCAGCGATCTGTCTATTTCGTTCATCCATAGTTGCCTG
ACTCCCCGTCGTGTAGATAACTACGATACGGGAGGGCTTACCATCTGGCCCCAGTGCTGCAATGATACCG
CGAGACCCACGCTCACCGGCTCCAGATTTATCAGCAATAAACCAGCCAGCCGGAAGGGCCGAGCGCAGAA
GTGGTCCTGCAACTTTATCCGCCTCCATCCAGTCTATTAATTGTTGCCGGGAAGCTAGAGTAAGTAGTTC
GCCAGTTAATAGTTTGCGCAACGTTGTTGCCATTGCTGCAGGCATCGTGGTGTCACGCTCGTCGTTTGGT
ATGGCTTCATTCAGCTCCGGTTCCCAACGATCAAGGCGAGTTACATGATCCCCCATGTTGTGCAAAAAAG
CGGTTAGCTCCTTCGGTCCTCCGATCGTTGTCAGAAGTAAGTTGGCCGCAGTGTTATCACTCATGGTTAT
GGCAGCACTGCATAATTCTCTTACTGTCATGCCATCCGTAAGATGCTTTTCTGTGACTGGTGAGTACTCA
ACCAAGTCATTCTGAGAATAGTGTATGCGGCGACCGAGTTGCTCTTGCCCGGCGTCAACACGGGATAATA
CCGCGCCACATAGCAGAACTTTAAAAGTGCTCATCATTGGAAAACGTTCTTCGGGGCGAAAACTCTCAAG
GATCTTACCGCTGTTGAGATCCAGTTCGATGTAACCCACTCGTGCACCCAACTGATCTTCAGCATCTTTT
ACTTTCACCAGCGTTTCTGGGTGAGCAAAAACAGGAAGGCAAAATGCCGCAAAAAAGGGAATAAGGGCGA
CACGGAAATGTTGAATACTCATACTCTTCCTTTTTCAATATTATTGAAGCATTTATCAGGGTTATTGTCT
CATGAGCGGATACATATTTGAATGTATTTAGAAAAATAAACAAATAGGGGTTCCGCGCACATTTCCCCGA
AAAGTGCCACCTGACGTCTAAGAAACCATTATTATCATGACATTAACCTATAAAAATAGGCGTATCACGA
GGCCCTTTCGTCTTCAAGAATTAGCTTGGCCATTGCATACGTTGTATCCATATCATAATATGTACATTTA
TATTGGCTCATGTCCAACATTACCGCCATGTTGACATTGATTATTGACTAGTTATTAATAGTAATCAATT
ACGGGGTCATT
